Addgene plasmid #238196: pSNAP_1
Purpose: (Empty Backbone) Empty lentiviral vector for expressing protein sequences fused to SNAP-tag, under a TRE3GV promoter
Depositing lab: Feng Zhang. Depositing organization: Broad Institute.
Backbone
  Vector backbone: pLenti CMV rtTA3 Blast (w756-1) (Addgene #26429)
  Backbone manufacturer: Eric Campeau
  Vector type: Mammalian Expression, Lentiviral
  Selectable markers: Puromycin
  Tag / fusion protein: SNAPtag (N terminal on backbone); SV40 (N terminal on backbone)
Growth in bacteria
  Bacterial resistance: Ampicillin, 100 μg/mL
  Growth temperature: 37°C
  Growth strain: NEB Stable
  Copy number: High Copy
Gene/Insert
  Gene/Insert name: None
  Tag / fusion protein: SNAPtag (N terminal on backbone); SV40 (N terminal on backbone)
Terms and licenses: Academic/Nonprofit Terms; Industry Terms: Not Available to Industry
How to cite: pSNAP_1 was a gift from Feng Zhang (Addgene plasmid # 238196 ; http://n2t.net/addgene:238196 ; RRID:Addgene_238196)
