[The description below was written by a language model from this plasmid's Addgene catalogue record and pLannotate feature annotations shown in this document.]
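Description:
pSNAP_1 is an empty third-generation-style lentiviral backbone for doxycycline-inducible expression of proteins fused to SNAP-tag in mammalian cells. It derives from pLenti CMV rtTA3 Blast and is about 10.1 kb. In bacteria it is maintained as a high-copy plasmid through a ColE1/pUC-type origin with ampicillin resistance (AmpR under its own promoter). An f1 origin and remnants of lac/lacZα cloning-vector sequence are also present.

The viral portion begins with an RSV promoter driving a truncated HIV-1 5' LTR, which makes genomic RNA production Tat-independent. This is followed by the Ψ packaging signal with a gag fragment, the Rev response element for nuclear export of the unspliced genome, and the cPPT/CTS that aids nuclear import. The expression cassette uses the TRE3GV promoter, a Tet-responsive promoter optimised for retro/lentiviral vectors. It is active only when a Tet-On 3G-type transactivator is supplied, and no transactivator is annotated on this plasmid, so it must come from elsewhere.

Between the promoter and the SNAP-tag coding sequence lies roughly 2 kb. It includes an antisense match to a bacterial deoC gene, which is probably a placeholder or stuffer to be replaced by the sequence of interest, though the record does not say so. The catalogue lists SNAP-tag and an "SV40" element (probably a nuclear localisation signal, not annotated) as N-terminal backbone tags. The exact fusion geometry should be checked against the sequence.

SNAP-tag reacts covalently with benzylguanine substrates, allowing fluorescent labelling or capture of the fusion protein. A WPRE boosts transcript expression, an SV40 promoter–puromycin resistance cassette selects transduced cells, and the 3' LTR and SV40 polyadenylation signal close the vector.
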