Features (pLannotate 1.2.2; 29 found; start..end, strand, type, name):
      1..121     +  rep_origin     RSF ori (fragment): Plasmids containing the RSF 1030 origin of replication can be propagated in E. coli cells that contain additional plasmids with compatible origins.
    123..215     +  CDS            lacI (fragment): lac repressor; lacI; The lac repressor binds to the lac operator to inhibit transcription in E. coli. This inhibition can be relieved by adding lactose or isopropyl-β-D-thiogalactopyranoside (IPTG).
    228..249     +  protein_bind   CAP binding site: CAP binding activates transcription in the presence of cAMP. E. coli catabolite activator protein
    264..294     +  promoter       lac promoter: promoter for the E. coli lac operon
    302..318     +  protein_bind   lac operator: The lac repressor binds to the lac operator to inhibit transcription in E. coli. This inhibition can be relieved by adding lactose or isopropyl-β-D-thiogalactopyranoside (IPTG). lac repressor encoded by lacI
    363..381     +  promoter       T3 promoter: promoter for bacteriophage T3 RNA polymerase
    409..635     +  promoter       RSV promoter: Rous sarcoma virus enhancer/promoter
    636..816     +  LTR            5' LTR (truncated): truncated 5' long terminal repeat (LTR) from HIV-1
    863..988     +  misc_feature   HIV-1 Ψ: packaging signal of human immunodeficiency virus type 1
    972..1335    +  CDS            HIV-1 gag (fragment): gag protein from human immunodeficiency virus 1; gag
   1481..1714    +  misc_feature   RRE: The Rev response element (RRE) of HIV-1 allows for Rev-dependent mRNA export from the nucleus to the cytoplasm.
   2091..2191    +  CDS            Rev (fragment): human immunodeficiency virus 1 (HIV-1) Rev protein; rev; enhances nuclear export of unspliced and incompletely spliced viral mRNAs
   2210..2326    +  misc_feature   cPPT/CTS: central polypurine tract and central termination sequence of HIV-1
   2394..2743    +  promoter       TRE3GV promoter: 3rd-generation Tet-responsive promoter that can be activated by binding of Tet-On® 3G, optimized for retroviral and lentiviral vectors
   2945..3604    -  CDS            deoC1: DEOC1_STAAN - Also known as dra. Experimental evidence at protein level: Swiss-Prot protein existence level 1. Catalyzes a reversible aldol reaction between acetaldehyde and D-glyceraldehyde 3-phosphate to generate 2-deoxy-D-ribose 5- phosphate. From Staphylococcus aureus (strain N315).
   4723..5266    +  CDS            SNAP-tag® (fragment): human O6-alkylguanine-DNA-alkyltransferase variant that forms covalent bonds with benzylguanine derivatives fast-reacting variant, optimized for mammalian expression
   5319..5907    +  misc_feature   WPRE: woodchuck hepatitis virus posttranscriptional regulatory element
   5963..6292    +  promoter       SV40 promoter: SV40 enhancer and early promoter
   6346..6943    +  CDS            PuroR (fragment): puromycin N-acetyltransferase; pac from Streptomyces; confers resistance to puromycin
   6935..7084    +  CDS            nef (fragment): NEF_HV1LA - Experimental evidence at protein level: Swiss-Prot protein existence level 1. Extracellular Nef protein targets CD4(+) T-lymphocytes for apoptosis by interacting with CXCR4 surface receptors. From Human immunodeficiency virus type 1 group M subtype B (isolate Lai) (HIV-1).
   7070..7250    +  LTR            5' LTR (truncated): truncated 5' long terminal repeat (LTR) from HIV-1
   7322..7443    +  polyA_signal   SV40 poly(A) signal: SV40 polyadenylation signal
   7483..7618    +  rep_origin     SV40 ori: SV40 origin of replication
   7639..7657    -  promoter       T7 promoter: promoter for bacteriophage T7 RNA polymerase
   7665..7820    +  CDS            lacZα (fragment): LacZα fragment of β-galactosidase; lacZ fragment
   7825..8253    +  rep_origin     f1 ori (sequence partly withheld): f1 bacteriophage origin of replication; arrow indicates direction of (+) strand synthesis
   8306..8410    +  promoter       AmpR promoter: bla
   8411..9271    +  CDS            AmpR: β-lactamase; bla; confers resistance to ampicillin, carbenicillin, and related antibiotics
   9442..10030   +  rep_origin     ori: high-copy-number ColE1/pMB1/pBR322/pUC origin of replication
>Addgene plasmid #238196 | pSNAP_1 | addgene full sequence | sequence record 472671 | Addgene NGS Result
TTCTTTCCTGCGTTATCCCCTGATTCTGTGGATAACCGTATTACCGCCTTTGAGTGAGCTGATACCGCTC
GCCGCAGCCGAACGACCGAGCGCAGCGAGTCAGTGAGCGAGGAAGCGGAAGAGCGCCCAATACGCAAACC
GCCTCTCCCCGCGCGTTGGCCGATTCATTAATGCAGCTGGCACGACAGGTTTCCCGACTGGAAAGCGGGC
AGTGAGCGCAACGCAATTAATGTGAGTTAGCTCACTCATTAGGCACCCCAGGCTTTACACTTTATGCTTC
CGGCTCGTATGTTGTGTGGAATTGTGAGCGGATAACAATTTCACACAGGAAACAGCTATGACCATGATTA
CGCCAAGCGCGCAATTAACCCTCACTAAAGGGAACAAAAGCTGGAGCTGCAAGCTTAATGTAGTCTTATG
CAATACTCTTGTAGTCTTGCAACATGGTAACGATGAGTTAGCAACATGCCTTACAAGGAGAGAAAAAGCA
CCGTGCATGCCGATTGGTGGAAGTAAGGTGGTACGATCGTGCCTTATTAGGAAGGCAACAGACGGGTCTG
ACATGGATTGGACGAACCACTGAATTGCCGCATTGCAGAGATATTGTATTTAAGTGCCTAGCTCGATACA
TAAACGGGTCTCTCTGGTTAGACCAGATCTGAGCCTGGGAGCTCTCTGGCTAACTAGGGAACCCACTGCT
TAAGCCTCAATAAAGCTTGCCTTGAGTGCTTCAAGTAGTGTGTGCCCGTCTGTTGTGTGACTCTGGTAAC
TAGAGATCCCTCAGACCCTTTTAGTCAGTGTGGAAAATCTCTAGCAGTGGCGCCCGAACAGGGACTTGAA
AGCGAAAGGGAAACCAGAGGAGCTCTCTCGACGCAGGACTCGGCTTGCTGAAGCGCGCACGGCAAGAGGC
GAGGGGCGGCGACTGGTGAGTACGCCAAAAATTTTGACTAGCGGAGGCTAGAAGGAGAGAGATGGGTGCG
AGAGCGTCAGTATTAAGCGGGGGAGAATTAGATCGCGATGGGAAAAAATTCGGTTAAGGCCAGGGGGAAA
GAAAAAATATAAATTAAAACATATAGTATGGGCAAGCAGGGAGCTAGAACGATTCGCAGTTAATCCTGGC
CTGTTAGAAACATCAGAAGGCTGTAGACAAATACTGGGACAGCTACAACCATCCCTTCAGACAGGATCAG
AAGAACTTAGATCATTATATAATACAGTAGCAACCCTCTATTGTGTGCATCAAAGGATAGAGATAAAAGA
CACCAAGGAAGCTTTAGACAAGATAGAGGAAGAGCAAAACAAAAGTAAGACCACCGCACAGCAAGCGGCC
GCTGATCTTCAGACCTGGAGGAGGAGATATGAGGGACAATTGGAGAAGTGAATTATATAAATATAAAGTA
GTAAAAATTGAACCATTAGGAGTAGCACCCACCAAGGCAAAGAGAAGAGTGGTGCAGAGAGAAAAAAGAG
CAGTGGGAATAGGAGCTTTGTTCCTTGGGTTCTTGGGAGCAGCAGGAAGCACTATGGGCGCAGCGTCAAT
GACGCTGACGGTACAGGCCAGACAATTATTGTCTGGTATAGTGCAGCAGCAGAACAATTTGCTGAGGGCT
ATTGAGGCGCAACAGCATCTGTTGCAACTCACAGTCTGGGGCATCAAGCAGCTCCAGGCAAGAATCCTGG
CTGTGGAAAGATACCTAAAGGATCAACAGCTCCTGGGGATTTGGGGTTGCTCTGGAAAACTCATTTGCAC
CACTGCTGTGCCTTGGAATGCTAGTTGGAGTAATAAATCTCTGGAACAGATTTGGAATCACACGACCTGG
ATGGAGTGGGACAGAGAAATTAACAATTACACAAGCTTAATACACTCCTTAATTGAAGAATCGCAAAACC
AGCAAGAAAAGAATGAACAAGAATTATTGGAATTAGATAAATGGGCAAGTTTGTGGAATTGGTTTAACAT
AACAAATTGGCTGTGGTATATAAAATTATTCATAATGATAGTAGGAGGCTTGGTAGGTTTAAGAATAGTT
TTTGCTGTACTTTCTATAGTGAATAGAGTTAGGCAGGGATATTCACCATTATCGTTTCAGACCCACCTCC
CAACCCCGAGGGGACCCGACAGGCCCGAAGGAATAGAAGAAGAAGGTGGAGAGAGAGACAGAGACAGATC
CATTCGATTAGTGAACGGATCTCGACGGTATCGGTTAACTTTTAAAAGAAAAGGGGGGATTGGGGGGTAC
AGTGCAGGGGAAAGAATAGTAGACATAATAGCAACAGACATACAAACTAAAGAATTACAAAAACAAATTA
CAAAATTCAAAATTTTATCGATCGGGTTTATTACAGGGACAGCAGAGATCCAGTTTATCGATGAGGCCCT
TTCGTCTTCACTCGAGTTTACTCCCTATCAGTGATAGAGAACGTATGAAGAGTTTACTCCCTATCAGTGA
TAGAGAACGTATGCAGACTTTACTCCCTATCAGTGATAGAGAACGTATAAGGAGTTTACTCCCTATCAGT
GATAGAGAACGTATGACCAGTTTACTCCCTATCAGTGATAGAGAACGTATCTACAGTTTACTCCCTATCA
GTGATAGAGAACGTATATCCAGTTTACTCCCTATCAGTGATAGAGAACGTATGTCGAGGTAGGCGTGTAC
GGTGGGCGCCTATAAAAGCAGAGCTCGTTTAGTGAACCGTCAGATCGCCTGGAGCAATTCCACAACACTT
TTGTCTTATACTTACGCGTGACAAATTGCCCGGGCTGTGAGACGGTTGTAAATGAGCACACAAAATACAC
ATGCTAAAATATTATATTCTATGACCTTTATAAAATCAACCAAAATCTTCTTTTTAATAACTTTAGTATC
AATAATTAGAATTTTTATGTTCCTTTTTGCAAACTTTTAATAAAAATGAGCAAAATAAAAAAACGCTAGT
TTTAGTAACTCGCGTTGTTTTCTTCACCTTTAATAATAGCTACTCCACCACTTGTTCCTAAGCGGTCAGC
TCCTGCTTCAATCATTTTTTGAGCATCTTCAAATGTTCTAACTCCACCAGCTGCTTTAACTAAAGCATTG
TCTTTAACAACTGACTTCATTAGTTTAACATCTTCAAATGTTGCACCTGATTTTGAAAATCCTGTTGATG
TTTTAACAAATTCTAATCCAGCTTCAACAGCTATTTCACAAGCTTTCATGATTTCTTCTTTTGTTAATAA
ACAATTTTCCATAATACATTTAACAACATGTGATCCAGCTGCTTTTTTTACAGCTTTCATGTCTTCTAAA
ACTAATTCATAATTTTTGTCTTTTAATGCACCAATATTTAATACCATATCAATTTCTGTTGCACCATCTT
TAATTGCTTCAGAAACTTCGAATGCTTTTGTAGCTGTTGTGCATGCACCTAGAGGAAAACCTACAACATT
TGTTATTCCTACATTTGTGCCTTTTAATAATTCTTTACAATAGCTTGTTCAATATGAATTAACACAAACT
GTTGCAAAATCAAATTCAATTGCTTCATCACATAATTGTTTAATTTCAGCTTTCGTAGCATCTTGTTTTA
ATAATGTGTGATCTATATATTTGTTTAGTTTCATTTTTTCTCCTATATATTCATTTTTAATTTTAATTCT
TTAATAATTTCGTCTACTTTAACTTTAGCGTTTTGAACAGATTCACCAACACCTATAAAATAAATTTTTA
GTTTAGGTTCAGTTCCACTTGGGCGAACAGCAAATCATGACTTATCTTCTAAATAAAATTTTAGTAAGTC
TTGTCCTGGCATATTATACATTCCATCGATGTAGTCTTCAACATTAACAACTTTAAGTCCAGCAATTTGA
GTTAAGGGTGTTGCTCTCAATGATTTCATTAATGGTTCAATTTTTAATTTCTTTTCTTCTGGTTTAAAAT
TCAAGTTTAAAGTGAAAGTGTAATATGCACCCATTTCTTTAAATAAATCTTCTAAATAGTCTACTAATGT
TTTATTTTGTTTTTTATAAAATCAAGCAGCCTCTGCTATTAATATAGAAGCTTGTATTCCATCTTTATCT
CTAGCTGAGTCATCAATTACATATCCATAACTTTCTTCATAAGCAAAAACAAAATTTAATCCGTTATCTT
CTTCTTTAGCAATTTCTCTACCCATTCATTTAAATCCAGTTAAAGTTTTTACAATATTAACTCCATATTT
TTCATGAGCGATTCTATCACCCAAATCACTTGTTACAAAACTTGAATATAGAGCCGGATTTTTTGGAATG
CTATTTAAGCGTTTTAGATTTGATAATTTTCAATCAATTAAAATTGGTCCTGTTTGATTTCCATCTAATC
TTACAAAATGACCATCATGTTTTATTGCCATTCCAAATCTGTCAGCATCTGGGTCATTCATAATAATAAT
ATCTGCATCATGTTTAATACCATATTCAAGCGGTATTTTTCATGCAGGATCAAATTCTGGATTTGGATTT
ACAACATTTTTAAATGTTTCATCTTCAAATGCATGCTCTTCAACCTCAATAACGTTATATCCTGATTCAC
GTAATATTTTTGGGGTAAATTTAGTTCCTGTTCCATTAACTGCGCTAAAAATAATTTTTAAATCTTTTTT
AGCTTCTTGCTCTTTTTTGTACGTCTCGGGATCCGGAGCTACCGCGGAGCCGCGTAGCAAACGTCCGCGT
GTGACGCTGCCGGCGTGTCCGGCGCATAGTGGGGACAAAGACTGCGAAATGAAGCGCACCACCCTGGATA
GCCCTCTGGGCAAGCTGGAACTGTCTGGGTGCGAACAGGGCCTGCACCGTATCATCTTCCTGGGCAAAGG
AACATCTGCCGCCGACGCCGTGGAAGTGCCTGCCCCAGCCGCCGTGCTGGGCGGACCAGAGCCACTGATG
CAGGCCACCGCCTGGCTCAACGCCTACTTTCACCAGCCTGAGGCCATCGAGGAGTTCCCTGTGCCAGCCC
TGCACCACCCAGTGTTCCAGCAGGAGAGCTTTACCCGCCAGGTGCTGTGGAAACTGCTGAAAGTGGTGAA
GTTCGGAGAGGTCATCAGCTACAGCCACCTGGCCGCCCTGGCCGGCAATCCCGCCGCCACCGCCGCCGTG
AAAACCGCCCTGAGCGGAAATCCCGTGCCCATTCTGATCCCCTGCCACCGGGTGGTGCAGGGCGACCTGG
ACGTGGGGGGCTACGAGGGCGGGCTCGCCGTGAAAGAGTGGCTGCTGGCCCACGAGGGCCACAGACTGGG
CAAGCCTGGGCTGGGTTGAACTAGTTGTACAAAGTGGTTGATATCCAGCACAGTGGCGGCCGCTCGACAA
TCAACCTCTGGATTACAAAATTTGTGAAAGATTGACTGGTATTCTTAACTATGTTGCTCCTTTTACGCTA
TGTGGATACGCTGCTTTAATGCCTTTGTATCATGCTATTGCTTCCCGTATGGCTTTCATTTTCTCCTCCT
TGTATAAATCCTGGTTGCTGTCTCTTTATGAGGAGTTGTGGCCCGTTGTCAGGCAACGTGGCGTGGTGTG
CACTGTGTTTGCTGACGCAACCCCCACTGGTTGGGGCATTGCCACCACCTGTCAGCTCCTTTCCGGGACT
TTCGCTTTCCCCCTCCCTATTGCCACGGCGGAACTCATCGCCGCCTGCCTTGCCCGCTGCTGGACAGGGG
CTCGGCTGTTGGGCACTGACAATTCCGTGGTGTTGTCGGGGAAGCTGACGTCCTTTCCATGGCTGCTCGC
CTGTGTTGCCACCTGGATTCTGCGCGGGACGTCCTTCTGCTACGTCCCTTCGGCCCTCAATCCAGCGGAC
CTTCCTTCCCGCGGCCTGCTGCCGGCTCTGCGGCCTCTTCCGCGTCTTCGCCTTCGCCCTCAGACGAGTC
GGATCTCCCTTTGGGCCGCCTCCCCGCCTGGAATTCTGCAGATATCCGGTTAGTAATGAGTTTGGAATTA
ATTCTGTGGAATGTGTGTCAGTTAGGGTGTGGAAAGTCCCCAGGCTCCCCAGCAGGCAGAAGTATGCAAA
GCATGCATCTCAATTAGTCAGCAACCAGGTGTGGAAAGTCCCCAGGCTCCCCAGCAGGCAGAAGTATGCA
AAGCATGCATCTCAATTAGTCAGCAACCATAGTCCCGCCCCTAACTCCGCCCATCCCGCCCCTAACTCCG
CCCAGTTCCGCCCATTCTCCGCCCCATGGCTGACTAATTTTTTTTATTTATGCAGAGGCCGAGGCCGCCT
CTGCCTCTGAGCTATTCCAGAAGTAGTGAGGAGGCTTTTTTGGAGGCCTAGGCTTTTGCAAAAAGCTCCC
GGGAGCTTGTATATCCATTTTCGGATCTGATCAGCACGTGCCACCATGACCGAGTACAAGCCCACGGTGC
GCCTCGCCACCCGCGATGATGTCCCTAGGGCCGTACGCACCCTCGCCGCCGCGTTCGCCGACTACCCCGC
CACGCGCCACACCGTCGATCCGGACCGCCACATCGAGCGGGTCACCGAGCTGCAAGAACTCTTCCTCACG
CGCGTCGGGCTCGACATCGGCAAGGTGTGGGTCGCTGATGACGGCGCCGCCGTGGCGGTCTGGACCACGC
CGGAGAGCGTCGAAGCGGGGGCGGTGTTCGCCGAGATCGGCCCGCGCATGGCCGAGTTGAGCGGTTCCCG
GCTGGCCGCGCAGCAACAGATGGAAGGCCTCCTGGCGCCGCACCGGCCCAAGGAGCCCGCGTGGTTCCTG
GCCACCGTCGGCGTTTCGCCCGACCACCAGGGCAAGGGTCTGGGCAGCGCCGTCGTGCTCCCCGGAGTGG
AAGCTGCCGAGCGCGCCGGGGTGCCTGCCTTCCTGGAGACCTCCGCGCCCCGCAACCTCCCCTTCTACGA
GCGGCTCGGCTTCACCGTCACCGCCGACGTCGAGGTGCCCGAAGGACCGCGCACCTGGTGCATGACCCGC
AAGCCCGGTGCCTAGGGTACCTTTAAGACCAATGACTTACAAGGCAGCTGTAGATCTTAGCCACTTTTTA
AAAGAAAAGGGGGGACTGGAAGGGCTAGCTCACTCCCAACGAAGACAAGATCTGCTTTTTGCTTGTACTG
GGTCTCTCTGGTTAGACCAGATCTGAGCCTGGGAGCTCTCTGGCTAACTAGGGAACCCACTGCTTAAGCC
TCAATAAAGCTTGCCTTGAGTGCTTCAAGTAGTGTGTGCCCGTCTGTTGTGTGACTCTGGTAACTAGAGA
TCCCTCAGACCCTTTTAGTCAGTGTGGAAAATCTCTAGCAGTAGTAGTTCATGTCATCTTATTATTCAGT
ATTTATAACTTGCAAAGAAATGAATATCAGAGAGTGAGAGGAACTTGTTTATTGCAGCTTATAATGGTTA
CAAATAAAGCAATAGCATCACAAATTTCACAAATAAAGCATTTTTTTCACTGCATTCTAGTTGTGGTTTG
TCCAAACTCATCAATGTATCTTATCATGTCTGGCTCTAGCTATCCCGCCCCTAACTCCGCCCATCCCGCC
CCTAACTCCGCCCAGTTCCGCCCATTCTCCGCCCCATGGCTGACTAATTTTTTTTATTTATGCAGAGGCC
GAGGCCGCCTCGGCCTCTGAGCTATTCCAGAAGTAGTGAGGAGGCTTTTTTGGAGGCCTAGGGACGTACC
CAATTCGCCCTATAGTGAGTCGTATTACGCGCGCTCACTGGCCGTCGTTTTACAACGTCGTGACTGGGAA
AACCCTGGCGTTACCCAACTTAATCGCCTTGCAGCACATCCCCCTTTCGCCAGCTGGCGTAATAGCGAAG
AGGCCCGCACCGATCGCCCTTCCCAACAGTTGCGCAGCCTGAATGGCGAATGGG
[124 nt withheld, positions 7825-7948]
C
[91 nt withheld, positions 7950-8040]
A
[49 nt withheld, positions 8042-8090]
CCTTTGACGTTGGAGTCCACGTTCTTT
[37 nt withheld, positions 8118-8154]
ACCCTATCTCGGTCTATTCTTTTGATTTATAAGGGATTTTGCCGATTTCGGCCTATTGGTTAAAAAATGA
GCTGATTTAACAAAAATTTAACGCGAATTTTAACAAAATATTAACGCTTACAATTTAGGTGGCACTTTTC
GGGGAAATGTGCGCGGAACCCCTATTTGTTTATTTTTCTAAATACATTCAAATATGTATCCGCTCATGAG
ACAATAACCCTGATAAATGCTTCAATAATATTGAAAAAGGAAGAGTATGAGTATTCAACATTTCCGTGTC
GCCCTTATTCCCTTTTTTGCGGCATTTTGCCTTCCTGTTTTTGCTCACCCAGAAACGCTGGTGAAAGTAA
AAGATGCTGAAGATCAGTTGGGTGCACGAGTGGGTTACATCGAACTGGATCTCAACAGCGGTAAGATCCT
TGAGAGTTTTCGCCCCGAAGAACGTTTTCCAATGATGAGCACTTTTAAAGTTCTGCTATGTGGCGCGGTA
TTATCCCGTATTGACGCCGGGCAAGAGCAACTCGGTCGCCGCATACACTATTCTCAGAATGACTTGGTTG
AGTACTCACCAGTCACAGAAAAGCATCTTACGGATGGCATGACAGTAAGAGAATTATGCAGTGCTGCCAT
AACCATGAGTGATAACACTGCGGCCAACTTACTTCTGACAACGATCGGAGGACCGAAGGAGCTAACCGCT
TTTTTGCACAACATGGGGGATCATGTAACTCGCCTTGATCGTTGGGAACCGGAGCTGAATGAAGCCATAC
CAAACGACGAGCGTGACACCACGATGCCTGTAGCAATGGCAACAACGTTGCGCAAACTATTAACTGGCGA
ACTACTTACTCTAGCTTCCCGGCAACAATTAATAGACTGGATGGAGGCGGATAAAGTTGCAGGACCACTT
CTGCGCTCGGCCCTTCCGGCTGGCTGGTTTATTGCTGATAAATCTGGAGCCGGTGAGCGTGGGTCTCGCG
GTATCATTGCAGCACTGGGGCCAGATGGTAAGCCCTCCCGTATCGTAGTTATCTACACGACGGGGAGTCA
GGCAACTATGGATGAACGAAATAGACAGATCGCTGAGATAGGTGCCTCACTGATTAAGCATTGGTAACTG
TCAGACCAAGTTTACTCATATATACTTTAGATTGATTTAAAACTTCATTTTTAATTTAAAAGGATCTAGG
TGAAGATCCTTTTTGATAATCTCATGACCAAAATCCCTTAACGTGAGTTTTCGTTCCACTGAGCGTCAGA
CCCCGTAGAAAAGATCAAAGGATCTTCTTGAGATCCTTTTTTTCTGCGCGTAATCTGCTGCTTGCAAACA
AAAAAACCACCGCTACCAGCGGTGGTTTGTTTGCCGGATCAAGAGCTACCAACTCTTTTTCCGAAGGTAA
CTGGCTTCAGCAGAGCGCAGATACCAAATACTGTTCTTCTAGTGTAGCCGTAGTTAGGCCACCACTTCAA
GAACTCTGTAGCACCGCCTACATACCTCGCTCTGCTAATCCTGTTACCAGTGGCTGCTGCCAGTGGCGAT
AAGTCGTGTCTTACCGGGTTGGACTCAAGACGATAGTTACCGGATAAGGCGCAGCGGTCGGGCTGAACGG
GGGGTTCGTGCACACAGCCCAGCTTGGAGCGAACGACCTACACCGAACTGAGATACCTACAGCGTGAGCT
ATGAGAAAGCGCCACGCTTCCCGAAGGGAGAAAGGCGGACAGGTATCCGGTAAGCGGCAGGGTCGGAACA
GGAGAGCGCACGAGGGAGCTTCCAGGGGGAAACGCCTGGTATCTTTATAGTCCTGTCGGGTTTCGCCACC
TCTGACTTGAGCGTCGATTTTTGTGATGCTCGTCAGGGGGGCGGAGCCTATGGAAAAACGCCAGCAACGC
GGCCTTTTTACGGTTCCTGGCCTTTTGCTGGCCTTTTGCTCACATG
